>Addgene plasmid #204326 | pcDNA3.1-cyto-KB1691-Nluc | addgene full sequence | sequence record 401594 | Addgene NGS Result
GGTTAAAAAATGAGCTGATTTAACAAAAATTTAACGCGAATTAATTCTGTGGAATGTGTGTCAGTTAGGG
TGTGGAAAGTCCCCAGGCTCCCCAGCAGGCAGAAGTATGCAAAGCATGCATCTCAATTAGTCAGCAACCA
GGTGTGGAAAGTCCCCAGGCTCCCCAGCAGGCAGAAGTATGCAAAGCATGCATCTCAATTAGTCAGCAAC
CATAGTCCCGCCCCTAACTCCGCCCATCCCGCCCCTAACTCCGCCCAGTTCCGCCCATTCTCCGCCCCAT
GGCTGACTAATTTTTTTTATTTATGCAGAGGCCGAGGCCGCCTCTGCCTCTGAGCTATTCCAGAAGTAGT
GAGGAGGCTTTTTTGGAGGCCTAGGCTTTTGCAAAAAGCTCCCGGGAGCTTGTATATCCATTTTCGGATC
TGATCAAGAGACAGGATGAGGATCGTTTCGCATGATTGAACAAGATGGATTGCACGCAGGTTCTCCGGCC
GCTTGGGTGGAGAGGCTATTCGGCTATGACTGGGCACAACAGACAATCGGCTGCTCTGATGCCGCCGTGT
TCCGGCTGTCAGCGCAGGGGCGCCCGGTTCTTTTTGTCAAGACCGACCTGTCCGGTGCCCTGAATGAACT
GCAGGACGAGGCAGCGCGGCTATCGTGGCTGGCCACGACGGGCGTTCCTTGCGCAGCTGTGCTCGACGTT
GTCACTGAAGCGGGAAGGGACTGGCTGCTATTGGGCGAAGTGCCGGGGCAGGATCTCCTGTCATCTCACC
TTGCTCCTGCCGAGAAAGTATCCATCATGGCTGATGCAATGCGGCGGCTGCATACGCTTGATCCGGCTAC
CTGCCCATTCGACCACCAAGCGAAACATCGCATCGAGCGAGCACGTACTCGGATGGAAGCCGGTCTTGTC
GATCAGGATGATCTGGACGAAGAGCATCAGGGGCTCGCGCCAGCCGAACTGTTCGCCAGGCTCAAGGCGC
GCATGCCCGACGGCGAGGATCTCGTCGTGACCCATGGCGATGCCTGCTTGCCGAATATCATGGTGGAAAA
TGGCCGCTTTTCTGGATTCATCGACTGTGGCCGGCTGGGTGTGGCGGACCGCTATCAGGACATAGCGTTG
GCTACCCGTGATATTGCTGAAGAGCTTGGCGGCGAATGGGCTGACCGCTTCCTCGTGCTTTACGGTATCG
CCGCTCCCGATTCGCAGCGCATCGCCTTCTATCGCCTTCTTGACGAGTTCTTCTGAGCGGGACTCTGGGG
TTCGAAATGACCGACCAAGCGACGCCCAACCTGCCATCACGAGATTTCGATTCCACCGCCGCCTTCTATG
AAAGGTTGGGCTTCGGAATCGTTTTCCGGGACGCCGGCTGGATGATCCTCCAGCGCGGGGATCTCATGCT
GGAGTTCTTCGCCCACCCCAACTTGTTTATTGCAGCTTATAATGGTTACAAATAAAGCAATAGCATCACA
AATTTCACAAATAAAGCATTTTTTTCACTGCATTCTAGTTGTGGTTTGTCCAAACTCATCAATGTATCTT
ATCATGTCTGTATACCGTCGACCTCTAGCTAGAGCTTGGCGTAATCATGGTCATAGCTGTTTCCTGTGTG
AAATTGTTATCCGCTCACAATTCCACACAACATACGAGCCGGAAGCATAAAGTGTAAAGCCTGGGGTGCC
TAATGAGTGAGCTAACTCACATTAATTGCGTTGCGCTCACTGCCCGCTTTCCAGTCGGGAAACCTGTCGT
GCCAGCTGCATTAATGAATCGGCCAACGCGCGGGGAGAGGCGGTTTGCGTATTGGGCGCTCTTCCGCTTC
CTCGCTCACTGACTCGCTGCGCTCGGTCGTTCGGCTGCGGCGAGCGGTATCAGCTCACTCAAAGGCGGTA
ATACGGTTATCCACAGAATCAGGGGATAACGCAGGAAAGAACATGTGAGCAAAAGGCCAGCAAAAGGCCA
GGAACCGTAAAAAGGCCGCGTTGCTGGCGTTTTTCCATAGGCTCCGCCCCCCTGACGAGCATCACAAAAA
TCGACGCTCAAGTCAGAGGTGGCGAAACCCGACAGGACTATAAAGATACCAGGCGTTTCCCCCTGGAAGC
TCCCTCGTGCGCTCTCCTGTTCCGACCCTGCCGCTTACCGGATACCTGTCCGCCTTTCTCCCTTCGGGAA
GCGTGGCGCTTTCTCATAGCTCACGCTGTAGGTATCTCAGTTCGGTGTAGGTCGTTCGCTCCAAGCTGGG
CTGTGTGCACGAACCCCCCGTTCAGCCCGACCGCTGCGCCTTATCCGGTAACTATCGTCTTGAGTCCAAC
CCGGTAAGACACGACTTATCGCCACTGGCAGCAGCCACTGGTAACAGGATTAGCAGAGCGAGGTATGTAG
GCGGTGCTACAGAGTTCTTGAAGTGGTGGCCTAACTACGGCTACACTAGAAGAACAGTATTTGGTATCTG
CGCTCTGCTGAAGCCAGTTACCTTCGGAAAAAGAGTTGGTAGCTCTTGATCCGGCAAACAAACCACCGCT
GGTAGCGGTGGTTTTTTTGTTTGCAAGCAGCAGATTACGCGCAGAAAAAAAGGATCTCAAGAAGATCCTT
TGATCTTTTCTACGGGGTCTGACGCTCAGTGGAACGAAAACTCACGTTAAGGGATTTTGGTCATGAGATT
ATCAAAAAGGATCTTCACCTAGATCCTTTTAAATTAAAAATGAAGTTTTAAATCAATCTAAAGTATATAT
GAGTAAACTTGGTCTGACAGTTACCAATGCTTAATCAGTGAGGCACCTATCTCAGCGATCTGTCTATTTC
GTTCATCCATAGTTGCCTGACTCCCCGTCGTGTAGATAACTACGATACGGGAGGGCTTACCATCTGGCCC
CAGTGCTGCAATGATACCGCGAGACCCACGCTCACCGGCTCCAGATTTATCAGCAATAAACCAGCCAGCC
GGAAGGGCCGAGCGCAGAAGTGGTCCTGCAACTTTATCCGCCTCCATCCAGTCTATTAATTGTTGCCGGG
AAGCTAGAGTAAGTAGTTCGCCAGTTAATAGTTTGCGCAACGTTGTTGCCATTGCTACAGGCATCGTGGT
GTCACGCTCGTCGTTTGGTATGGCTTCATTCAGCTCCGGTTCCCAACGATCAAGGCGAGTTACATGATCC
CCCATGTTGTGCAAAAAAGCGGTTAGCTCCTTCGGTCCTCCGATCGTTGTCAGAAGTAAGTTGGCCGCAG
TGTTATCACTCATGGTTATGGCAGCACTGCATAATTCTCTTACTGTCATGCCATCCGTAAGATGCTTTTC
TGTGACTGGTGAGTACTCAACCAAGTCATTCTGAGAATAGTGTATGCGGCGACCGAGTTGCTCTTGCCCG
GCGTCAATACGGGATAATACCGCGCCACATAGCAGAACTTTAAAAGTGCTCATCATTGGAAAACGTTCTT
CGGGGCGAAAACTCTCAAGGATCTTACCGCTGTTGAGATCCAGTTCGATGTAACCCACTCGTGCACCCAA
CTGATCTTCAGCATCTTTTACTTTCACCAGCGTTTCTGGGTGAGCAAAAACAGGAAGGCAAAATGCCGCA
AAAAAGGGAATAAGGGCGACACGGAAATGTTGAATACTCATACTCTTCCTTTTTCAATATTATTGAAGCA
TTTATCAGGGTTATTGTCTCATGAGCGGATACATATTTGAATGTATTTAGAAAAATAAACAAATAGGGGT
TCCGCGCACATTTCCCCGAAAAGTGCCACCTGACGTCGACGGATCGGGAGATCTCCCGATCCCCTATGGT
GCACTCTCAGTACAATCTGCTCTGATGCCGCATAGTTAAGCCAGTATCTGCTCCCTGCTTGTGTGTTGGA
GGTCGCTGAGTAGTGCGCGAGCAAAATTTAAGCTACAACAAGGCAAGGCTTGACCGACAATTGCATGAAG
AATCTGCTTAGGGTTAGGCGTTTTGCGCTGCTTCGCGATGTACGGGCCAGATATACGCGTTGACATTGAT
TATTGACTAGTTATTAATAGTAATCAATTACGGGGTCATTAGTTCATAGCCCATATATGGAGTTCCGCGT
TACATAACTTACGGTAAATGGCCCGCCTGGCTGACCGCCCAACGACCCCCGCCCATTGACGTCAATAATG
ACGTATGTTCCCATAGTAACGCCAATAGGGACTTTCCATTGACGTCAATGGGTGGAGTATTTACGGTAAA
CTGCCCACTTGGCAGTACATCAAGTGTATCATATGCCAAGTACGCCCCCTATTGACGTCAATGACGGTAA
ATGGCCCGCCTGGCATTATGCCCAGTACATGACCTTATGGGACTTTCCTACTTGGCAGTACATCTACGTA
TTAGTCATCGCTATTACCATGGTGATGCGGTTTTGGCAGTACATCAATGGGCGTGGATAGCGGTTTGACT
CACGGGGATTTCCAAGTCTCCACCCCATTGACGTCAATGGGAGTTTGTTTTGGCACCAAAATCAACGGGA
CTTTCCAAAATGTCGTAACAACTCCGCCCCATTGACGCAAATGGGCGGTAGGCGTGTACGGTGGGAGGTC
TATATAAGCAGAGCTCTCTGGCTAACTAGAGAACCCACTGCTTACTGGCTTATCGAAATTAATACGACTC
ACTATAGGGAGACCCAAGCTGGCTAGCACCATGGCGAGTAGCAAGAGCAAGACGTCGAATTCCGGAATCA
AGCTTGGTGGATCATCAGGAGGTAGCAGGGAGCTGGCCTGGGGCATCAGCGAGTGGCTGGAGGAGTGGGG
CAGCGGAGGTGGTGGATCCATGGTCTTCACACTCGAAGATTTCGTTGGGGACTGGCGACAGACAGCCGGC
TACAACCTGGACCAAGTCCTTGAACAGGGAGGTGTGTCCAGTTTGTTTCAGAATCTCGGGGTGTCCGTAA
CTCCGATCCAAAGGATTGTCCTGAGCGGTGAAAATGGGCTGAAGATCGACATCCATGTCATCATCCCGTA
TGAAGGTCTGAGCGGCGACCAAATGGGCCAGATCGAAAAAATTTTTAAGGTGGTGTACCCTGTGGATGAT
CATCACTTTAAGGTGATCCTGCACTATGGCACACTGGTAATCGACGGGGTTACGCCGAACATGATCGACT
ATTTCGGACGGCCGTATGAAGGCATCGCCGTGTTCGACGGCAAAAAGATCACTGTAACAGGGACCCTGTG
GAACGGCAACAAAATTATCGACGAGCGCCTGATCAACCCCGACGGCTCCCTGCTGTTCCGAGTAACCATC
AACGGAGTGACCGGCTGGCGGCTGTGCGAACGCATTCTGGCGTAACTCGAGTCTAGAGGGCCCGTTTAAA
CCCGCTGATCAGCCTCGACTGTGCCTTCTAGTTGCCAGCCATCTGTTGTTTGCCCCTCCCCCGTGCCTTC
CTTGACCCTGGAAGGTGCCACTCCCACTGTCCTTTCCTAATAAAATGAGGAAATTGCATCGCATTGTCTG
AGTAGGTGTCATTCTATTCTGGGGGGTGGGGTGGGGCAGGACAGCAAGGGGGAGGATTGGGAAGACAATA
GCAGGCATGCTGGGGATGCGGTGGGCTCTATGGCTTCTGAGGCGGAAAGAACCAGCTGGGGCTCTAGGGG
GTATCCCC
[124 nt withheld, positions 5609-5732]
C
[91 nt withheld, positions 5734-5824]
A
[49 nt withheld, positions 5826-5874]
CCTTTGACGTTGGAGTCCACGTTCTTT
[37 nt withheld, positions 5902-5938]
ACCCTATCTCGGTCTATTCTTTTGATTTATAAGGGATTTTGCCGATTTCGGCCTATT
Features (pLannotate 1.2.2; 21 found; start..end, strand, type, name):
     56..385     +  promoter       SV40 promoter: SV40 enhancer and early promoter
    452..1243    +  CDS            neo: KKA2_KLEPN - Also known as kan, nptII. Experimental evidence at protein level: Swiss-Prot protein existence level 1. Resistance to kanamycin, neomycin, paromomycin, ribostamycin, butirosin and gentamicin B. From Klebsiella pneumoniae.
   1267..1425    +  CDS            ble (fragment): BLE_KLEPN - Experimental evidence at protein level: Swiss-Prot protein existence level 1. Binding protein with a strong affinity to the bleomycin family of antibiotics. Binds to CL990; an antimitotic-antibiotic compound. From Klebsiella pneumoniae.
   1420..1541    +  polyA_signal   SV40 poly(A) signal: SV40 polyadenylation signal
   1614..1630    -  protein_bind   lac operator: The lac repressor binds to the lac operator to inhibit transcription in E. coli. This inhibition can be relieved by adding lactose or isopropyl-β-D-thiogalactopyranoside (IPTG). lac repressor encoded by lacI
   1638..1668    -  promoter       lac promoter: promoter for the E. coli lac operon
   1683..1704    -  protein_bind   CAP binding site: CAP binding activates transcription in the presence of cAMP. E. coli catabolite activator protein
   1717..1809    -  CDS            lacI (fragment): lac repressor; lacI; The lac repressor binds to the lac operator to inhibit transcription in E. coli. This inhibition can be relieved by adding lactose or isopropyl-β-D-thiogalactopyranoside (IPTG).
   1992..2580    -  rep_origin     ori: high-copy-number ColE1/pMB1/pBR322/pUC origin of replication
   2751..3611    -  CDS            AmpR: β-lactamase; bla; confers resistance to ampicillin, carbenicillin, and related antibiotics
   3612..3716    -  promoter       AmpR promoter: bla
   3775..3827    -  misc_feature   bom (fragment): basis of mobility region from pBR322
   3982..4361    +  enhancer       CMV enhancer: human cytomegalovirus immediate early enhancer
   4362..4565    +  promoter       CMV promoter: human cytomegalovirus (CMV) immediate early promoter
   4561..4594    +  LTR            5' LTR (truncated) (fragment): truncated 5' long terminal repeat (LTR) from HIV-1
   4610..4628    +  promoter       T7 promoter: promoter for bacteriophage T7 RNA polymerase
   4651..4671    +  CDS            myr: N-myristoylation signal from Src kinase (Pellman et al., 1985; Kaplan et al., 1988)
   4780..5295    +  CDS            Nluc: NanoLuc® luciferase human codon-optimized
   5339..5563    +  polyA_signal   bGH poly(A) signal: bovine growth hormone polyadenylation signal
   5567..5588    +  promoter       SV40 promoter (fragment): SV40 enhancer and early promoter
   5609..42      +  rep_origin     f1 ori (across the origin) (sequence partly withheld): f1 bacteriophage origin of replication; arrow indicates direction of (+) strand synthesis
