[The description below was written by a language model from this plasmid's Addgene catalogue record and pLannotate feature annotations shown in this document.]
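Description:
pcDNA3.1-cyto-KB1691-Nluc is a mammalian expression plasmid of about 6 kb built on the pcDNA3.1 backbone, encoding a component of a bioluminescence resonance energy transfer (BRET) biosensor for GPCR and G protein activity. It is maintained in E. coli as a high-copy plasmid through a ColE1/pUC-type origin and selected with ampicillin via the β-lactamase gene. An f1 origin is also present. For selection in mammalian cells, the backbone carries a neomycin phosphotransferase cassette driven by the SV40 enhancer/early promoter and terminated by an SV40 polyadenylation signal. Short lac promoter/operator, lacI, ble, bom and HIV-1 LTR matches in the annotation are fragments, most likely backbone remnants or incidental hits rather than functional parts.

The payload is a synthetic open reading frame, assembled by Gibson cloning, placed downstream of the CMV immediate-early enhancer and promoter and followed by the bovine growth hormone polyadenylation signal. A T7 promoter lies just upstream of the insert. The annotated coding region ends with human codon-optimized NanoLuc luciferase, which would serve as the BRET energy donor. The roughly 100 nt between the start of the insert and Nluc is unannotated and presumably holds the KB1691 module, whose nature and binding target the record does not describe. The automated annotation also flags a short match to the Src N-myristoylation signal at the start of the reading frame. Because the construct is named as the cytosolic version, this may be an altered, non-functional form of that membrane-targeting motif, but the record does not confirm this. The construct is intended for expression in mammalian cells as a luminescent reporter of GPCR/G protein signalling.
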