Addgene plasmid #204326: pcDNA3.1-cyto-KB1691-Nluc
Purpose: GPCR/G protein BRET biosensor
Depositing lab: Mikel Garcia-Marcos. Depositing organization: Boston University Medical Campus. Publication: Direct interrogation of context-dependent GPCR activity with a universal biosensor platform. Janicot R, Maziarz M, Park JC, Zhao J, Luebbers A, Green E, Philibert CE, Zhang H, Layne MD, Wu JC, Garcia-Marcos M. Cell. 2024 Feb 16:S0092-8674(24)00065-5. doi: 10.1016/j.cell.2024.01.028. PubMed 38412860.
Backbone
  Vector backbone: pcDNA3.1
  Vector type: Mammalian Expression
Growth in bacteria
  Bacterial resistance: Ampicillin, 100 μg/mL
  Growth temperature: 37°C
  Growth strain: DH5alpha
  Copy number: High Copy
Gene/Insert
  Gene/Insert name: cytosolic KB1691-Nluc
  Species: Synthetic
  Cloning method: Gibson Cloning
Terms and licenses: Academic/Nonprofit Terms; Industry Terms
How to cite: pcDNA3.1-cyto-KB1691-Nluc was a gift from Mikel Garcia-Marcos (Addgene plasmid # 204326 ; http://n2t.net/addgene:204326 ; RRID:Addgene_204326)
