>Addgene plasmid #204326 | pcDNA3.1-cyto-KB1691-Nluc | depositor partial sequence | sequence record 396718 | KB1691-Nluc
ATGGCGAGTAGCAAGAGCAAGACGTCGAATTCCGGAATCAAGCTTGGTGGATCATCAGGAGGTAGCAGGG
AGCTGGCCTGGGGCATCAGCGAGTGGCTGGAGGAGTGGGGCAGCGGAGGTGGTGGATCCATGGTCTTCAC
ACTCGAAGATTTCGTTGGGGACTGGCGACAGACAGCCGGCTACAACCTGGACCAAGTCCTTGAACAGGGA
GGTGTGTCCAGTTTGTTTCAGAATCTCGGGGTGTCCGTAACTCCGATCCAAAGGATTGTCCTGAGCGGTG
AAAATGGGCTGAAGATCGACATCCATGTCATCATCCCGTATGAAGGTCTGAGCGGCGACCAAATGGGCCA
GATCGAAAAAATTTTTAAGGTGGTGTACCCTGTGGATGATCATCACTTTAAGGTGATCCTGCACTATGGC
ACACTGGTAATCGACGGGGTTACGCCGAACATGATCGACTATTTCGGACGGCCGTATGAAGGCATCGCCG
TGTTCGACGGCAAAAAGATCACTGTAACAGGGACCCTGTGGAACGGCAACAAAATTATCGACGAGCGCCT
GATCAACCCCGACGGCTCCCTGCTGTTCCGAGTAACCATCAACGGAGTGACCGGCTGGCGGCTGTGCGAA
CGCATTCTGGCGTAACTCGAGTCTAGAGACCACGTAAGTACC
